Addgene plasmid #90187: pIB164
Purpose: (Empty Backbone) E. coli - Streptococci shuttle plasmid for gene expression in streptococci with Pami promoter
Depositing lab: Indranil Biswas. Depositing organization: University of Kansas Medical Center. Publication: Shuttle expression plasmids for genetic studies in Streptococcus mutans. Biswas I, Jha JK, Fromm N. Microbiology. 2008 Aug;154(Pt 8):2275-82. doi: 10.1099/mic.0.2008/019265-0. PubMed 18667560.
Backbone
  Vector backbone: pSH71 (pJRS1315)
  Backbone manufacturer: June Scott (PMID 12867436)
  Backbone size (bp): 4000
  Vector type: Bacterial Expression
  Tag / fusion protein: None (N terminal on backbone); None (C terminal on backbone)
Growth in bacteria
  Bacterial resistance: Chloramphenicol, 25 μg/mL
  Growth temperature: 37°C
  Growth strain: DH5alpha
  Copy number: High Copy
Gene/Insert
  Gene/Insert name: None
  Tag / fusion protein: None (N terminal on backbone); None (C terminal on backbone)
Resource information
  A portion of this plasmid was derived from a plasmid made by: Contains MCS-A (Synthetic). The backbone of this vector is based on pJRS1315-Dr. June Scott (Emory University) with additional components from pAL2-Dr. Vyv Salisbury (University of the West of England).
Terms and licenses: Academic/Nonprofit Terms; Industry Terms: Not Available to Industry
Depositor comments: Contains MCS-A (Synthetic). The backbone of this vector is based on pJRS1315-Dr. June Scott (Emory University) with additional components from pAL2-Dr. Vyv Salisbury (University of the West of England).
How to cite: pIB164 was a gift from Indranil Biswas (Addgene plasmid # 90187 ; http://n2t.net/addgene:90187 ; RRID:Addgene_90187)
