[The description below was written by a language model from this plasmid's Addgene catalogue record and pLannotate feature annotations shown in this document.]
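Description:
pIB164 is an empty-backbone shuttle expression plasmid that replicates in both E. coli and streptococci, built for expressing cloned genes in streptococcal hosts such as Streptococcus mutans. It is based on the pSH71 replicon by way of pJRS1315, with additional components taken from pAL2. The catalogue lists the backbone at about 4 kb, consistent with the 3,879 nt sequenced record. pSH71-type replicons are broad-host-range rolling-circle plasmids, which fits the annotated repB gene: it encodes a replication initiator that nicks the plus strand at the origin. The table also picks up a second partial repB-like match, a short cop fragment (putative replication control) and a truncated piece of a kanamycin nucleotidyltransferase gene. These are most likely remnants of the parental plasmids rather than functional units. A 22 nt hit to a mouse Rosa26 homology arm is almost certainly a spurious match.

Selection relies on a complete staphylococcal-type cat gene conferring chloramphenicol resistance, a marker that works in both Gram-negative and Gram-positive hosts. The plasmid is recorded as high copy in E. coli. No separate E. coli origin is annotated, in keeping with the single replicon serving both hosts.

The expression module consists of the Pami promoter followed by a synthetic multiple cloning site (MCS-A). Neither element is marked in the automated feature table, so their positions cannot be given from this record. There is no insert and no N- or C-terminal tag, so a gene of interest is cloned into the MCS and transcribed from Pami as an untagged product. Typical uses are complementation and gene expression studies in streptococci.
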