Features (pLannotate 1.2.2; 6 found; start..end, strand, type, name):
    269..385     +  CDS            cop (fragment): COP1_STAAU - Protein predicted: Swiss-Prot protein existence level 4. Putative control of replication message. From Staphylococcus aureus.
    620..1267    +  CDS            cat: CAT1_STAAU - Experimental evidence at transcript level: Swiss-Prot protein existence level 2. This enzyme is an effector of chloramphenicol resistance in bacteria. From Staphylococcus aureus.
   1514..1535    -  misc_feature   HA-R (fragment): right homology arm from intron 1 of the mouse Rosa26 gene (Soriano, 1999)
   1702..2322    -  CDS            repB: REPB_STRAG - Experimental evidence at protein level: Swiss-Prot protein existence level 1. Is essential for plasmid replication. Nicks the positive strand at the plus origin of replication. From Streptococcus agalactiae.
   3150..3471    +  CDS            repB (fragment): RepB replication protein; repB; from Enterococcus faecalis plasmid pAMα1 AAN03827.1 22652809.0
   3643..3780    +  CDS            knt (fragment): KANU_BACSP - Also known as kan. Experimental evidence at protein level: Swiss-Prot protein existence level 1. Inactivates the antibiotic kanamycin by catalyzing the transfer of a nucleotidyl group from nucleoside triphosphates such as ATP to the 4'-hydroxyl group of the aminoglycoside. From Bacillus sp.
>Addgene plasmid #90187 | pIB164 | addgene full sequence | sequence record 177542 | Addgene NGS Result
AGCTTAAGTGATTAGTCAAAGAATGGTGATGACAATTGTACAGGTTATCAATAAAGCCATTGATACTCTC
ATTCTTATCCCGTATTTATTAACTTCTCCTAGTATTAGTAATTATCATGGCTGTCATGGCGCATTAACGG
AATAAAGGGTGTGCTTAAATCGGGCCATTTTGCGTAATAAGAAAAAGGATTAATTATGAGCGAATTGAAT
TAATAATAAGGTAATAGATTTACATTAGAAAATGAAAGGGGATTTTATGCGTGAGAATGTTACAGTCTAT
CCCGGCAATAGTTACCCTTATTATCAAGATAAGAAAGAAAAGGATTTTTCGCTACGCTCAAATCCTTTAA
AAAAACACAAAAGACCACATTTTTTAATGTGGTCTTTTATTCTTCAACTAAAGCACCCATTAGTTCAACA
AACGAAAATTGGATAAAGTGGGATATTTTTAAAATATATATTTATGTTACAGTAATATTGACTTTTAAAA
AAGGATTGATTATAATGAAGAAAGCAGACAAGTAAGCCTCCTAAATTCACTTTAGATAAAAATTTAGGAG
GCATATCAAATGAACTTTAATAAAATTCACTTTAGATAAAAATTTAGGAGGCATATCAAATGAACTTTAA
TAAAATTGATTTAGACAATTGGAAGAGAAAAGAGATATTTAATCATTATTTGAACCAACAAACGACTTTT
AGTATAACCACAGAAATTGATATTAGTGTTTTATACCGAAACATAAAACAAGAAGGATATAAATTTTACC
CTGCATTTATTTTCTTAGTGACAAGGGTGATAAACTCAAATACAGCTTTTAGAACTGGTTACAATAGCGA
CGGAGAGTTAGGTTATTGGGATAAGTTAGAGCCACTTTATACAATTTTTGATGGTGTATCTAAAACATTC
TCTGGTATTTGGACTCCTGTAAAGAATGACTTCAAAGAGTTTTATGATTTATACCTTTCTGATGTAGAGA
AATATAATGGTTCGGGGAAATTGTTTCCCAAAACACCTATACCTGAAAATGCTTTTTCTCTTTCTATTAT
TCCATGGACTTCATTTACTGGGTTTAACTTAAATATCAATAATAATAGTAATTACCTTCTACCCATTATT
ACAGCAGGAAAATTCATTAATAAAGGTAATTCAATATATTTACCGCTATCTTTACAGGTACATCATTCTG
TTTGTGATGGTTATCATGCAGGATTGTTTATGAACTCTATTCAGGAATTGTCAGATAGGCCTAATGACTG
GCTTTTATAATATGAGATAATGCCGACTGTACTTTTTACAGTCGGTTTTCTAATGTCACTAACCTGCCCC
GTTAGTTGAAGAAGGTTTTTATATTACAGCTCCAGATCCATATCCTTCTTTTTCTGAACCGACTTCTCCT
TTTTCGCTTCTTTATTCCAATTGCTTTATTGACGTTGAGCCTCGGAACCCTTAACAATCCCAAAACTTGT
CGACTTTCGTCAGGGGGGCTTTTATTTATTCAATAATCCCTCCTCTCAATAAATCTATTGTTGTACTTAA
TTCAACTTCCATTTCTCTGTATCTTTCAATACGCTCTTTTAAGTCCTTAATTTCTTTTTTTAATTCCTCA
TTTTCAGCAAATAACTCTTTTTCTTTGTTTGTCATTTTATTTCCCCCGTTTCAGCATCAAGAACCTTTGC
ATAACTTGCTCTATATCCACACTGATAATTGCCCTCAAACCATAATCTAAAGGCGCTAGAGTTTGTTGAA
ACAATATCTTTTACATCATTCGTATTTAAAATTCCAAACTCCGCTCCCCTAAGGCGAATAAAAGCCATTA
ACTCTTTTGTATTTACCAAATTATAGTCATCCACTATATCTAAAAGTAAATTCTTCAATTTTCTTTTTTG
GCTTTCATCAAGTGTTATATAGCGGTCAATATCAAAATCATTAATGTTCAAAATATCTTTTTTGTCGTAT
ATATGTTTATTCTTAGCAATAGCGTCCTTTGATTCATGAGTCAAATATTCATATGAACCTTTGATATAAT
CAAGTATCTCAACATGAGCAACTGAACTATTCCCCAATTTTCGCTTAATCTTGTTCCTAACGCTTTCTAT
TGTTACAGGATTTCGTGCAATATATATAACGTGATAGTGTGGTTTTTTATAGTGCTTTCCATTTCGTATA
ACATCACTACTATTCCATGTATCTTTATCTTTTTTTTCGTCCATATCGTGTAAAGGACTGACAGCCATAG
ATACGCCCAAACTCTCTAATTTTTCTTTCCAATCATTAGGAATTGAGTCAGGATATAATAAAAATCCAAA
ATTTCTAGCTTTAGTATTTTTAATAGCCATGATATAATTACCTTATCAAAAACAAGTAGCGAAAACTCGT
ATCCTTCTAAAAACGCGAGCTTTCGCTTATTTTTTTTGTTCTGATTCCTTTCTTGCATATTCTTCTATAG
CTAACGCCGCAACCGCAGATTTTGAAAAACCTTTTTGTTTCGCCATATCTGTTAATTTTTTATCTTGCTC
TTTTGTCAGAGAAATCATAACTCTTTTTTTCGATTCTGAAATCACCATTTAAAAAACTCCAATCAAATAA
TTTTATAAAATTAGTGTATCACTTTGTAATCATAAAAACAACAATAAAGCTACTTAAATATAGATTTATA
AAAAACGTTGGCGAAAACGTTGGCGATTCGTTGGCGATTGAAAAACCCCTCAAACCCTTGAGCCAGTTGG
GATAGAGCGTTTTTGGCACAAAAATTGGCACTCGGCACTTAATGGGGGGTCGTAGTACGGAAGCAAAATT
CGCTTCCTTTCCCCCCATTTTTTTCCAAATTCCAAATTTTTTTCAAAAATTTTCCAGCGCTACCGCTCGG
CAAAATTGCAAGCAATTTTTAAAATCAAACCCATGAGGGAATTTCATTCCCTCAAACTCCCTTGAGCCTC
CTCCAACCGAAATAGAAGGACGCTGCGCTTATTATTTCATTCAGTCATCGGCTTTCATAATCTAACAGAC
AACATCTTCGCTGCAAAGCCACGCTACGCTCAAGGGCTTTTACGCTACGATAACGCCTGTTTTAACGATT
ATGCCGATAACTAAACGAAATAAACGCTAAAACGTCTCAGAAACGATTTTGAGACGTTTTAATAAAAAAT
CGACCGAAAAATAAATATAAATCGGATATACAATCGGCAATTGACGAAACTGCAAAATATCCTGTAAAGG
ATACGGATTTTATGACCGATGATGAAGAAAAGAATTTGAAACGTTTGTCTGATTTGGAGGAAGGTTTACA
CCGTAAAAGGTTAATCTCCTATGGTGGTTTGTTAAAAGAAATACATAAAAAATTAAACCTTGATGACACA
GAAGAAGGCGATTTGATTCATACAGATGATGACGAAAAAGCCGATGAAGATGGATTTTCTATTATTGCAA
TGTGGAATTGGGAACGGAAAAATTATTTTATTAAAGAGTAGTTCAACAAACGGGCCAGTTTGTTGAAGAT
TAGATGCTATAATTGTTATTAAAAGGATTGAAGGATGCTTAGGAAGACGAGTTATTAATAGCTGAATAAG
AACGGTGCTCTCCAAATATTCTTATTTAGAAAAGCAAATCTAAAATTATCTGAAAAGGGAATGAGAATAG
TGAATGGACCAATAATAATGACTAGAGAAGAAAGAATGAAGATTGTTCATGAAATTAAGGAACGAATATT
GGATAAATATGGGGATGATGTTAAGGCTATTGGTGTTTATGGCTCTCTTGGTCGTCAGACTGATGGGCCC
GAAAATTTGTTTGCTTTTTAATGGATAATGTGATATAATGGTTGTCAATCTAGGATCCCCGCGGTACCCG
GGAATTCTAGAGCTCGAGATCTATCGATA
